Addgene plasmid #174015: pDB4961
Purpose: pHIS3H plasmid expressing 13Myc-Vps15 from 41nmt1 promoter
Depositing lab: Li-Lin Du. Depositing organization: National Institute of Biological Sciences, Beijing. Publication: Visual detection of binary, ternary and quaternary protein interactions in fission yeast using a Pil1 co-tethering assay. Yu ZQ, Liu XM, Zhao D, Xu DD, Du LL. J Cell Sci. 2021 Oct 1;134(19):jcs258774. doi: 10.1242/jcs.258774. Epub 2021 Oct 12. PubMed 34499173.
Backbone
  Vector backbone: pHIS3H-41nmt1p-13Myc
  Backbone manufacturer: Li-Lin Du's lab
  Backbone size w/o insert (bp): 7500
  Modifications to backbone: AscI to digest the vector, and insert Vps15 into it
  Vector type: Yeast Expression
  Selectable markers: Hygromycin, HIS3
Growth in bacteria
  Bacterial resistance: Ampicillin, 100 μg/mL
  Growth temperature: 37°C
  Growth strain: DH5alpha
  Copy number: Unknown
Gene/Insert
  Gene/Insert name: Vps15 (alt names: ppk19; SPBC119.07)
  Species: S. pombe (fission yeast)
  Insert size (bp): 5121
  GenBank ID: NP_595288.1
  Entrez Gene: ppk19 (a.k.a. SPBC119.07, vps15)
  Promoter: 41nmt1
  Tag / fusion protein: 13Myc, Vps15 (N terminal on backbone)
  Cloning method: Gibson Cloning
  Sequencing primers: 5′ GtATTCGCGCCGGCGCGCCAATGGGGATTCAGCTTTCCAC; 3′ CTTATTTAGAAGTGGCGCGCCCTAGGTCCAGAGTTCAAGACTAC
Terms and licenses: Academic/Nonprofit Terms; Industry Terms: Not Available to Industry
Depositor comments: Visit https://www.biorxiv.org/content/10.1101/2021.04.13.439745v1 for the preprint.
How to cite: pDB4961 was a gift from Li-Lin Du (Addgene plasmid # 174015 ; http://n2t.net/addgene:174015 ; RRID:Addgene_174015)
