[The description below was written by a language model from this plasmid's Addgene catalogue record and pLannotate feature annotations shown in this document.]
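Description:
pDB4961 is a fission yeast expression plasmid of about 12.5 kb, built on the pHIS3H-41nmt1p-13Myc backbone, that produces Schizosaccharomyces pombe Vps15 (also called ppk19, SPBC119.07) with thirteen tandem Myc epitopes fused to its N terminus. The roughly 5.1 kb Vps15 coding sequence was placed by Gibson assembly into the AscI-cut vector, directly downstream of the 13xMyc block. Transcription is driven by an nmt1-family promoter and terminated by the S. cerevisiae ADH1 terminator. The catalogue entry specifies the 41nmt1 variant, the attenuated, medium-strength version of this thiamine-repressible promoter. The automated annotation labels the region as wild-type nmt1, most likely because the two differ by only a few bases.

For use in yeast, the plasmid carries an hphMX6 cassette conferring hygromycin resistance and a fragment of the S. pombe his3 gene. No yeast replication origin is annotated, which is consistent with an integrating design in which the his3 fragment serves as targeting homology, although the record does not state the integration strategy explicitly. Propagation in E. coli relies on a high-copy ColE1/pUC origin and the ampicillin resistance gene. An f1 origin and remnants of lacZα, the lac promoter/operator and the pUC multiple cloning site are carried over from the parental cloning vector.

The associated work describes a Pil1 co-tethering assay for visualising binary and higher-order protein interactions in fission yeast. In that context the construct presumably supplies a Myc-tagged, non-fluorescent Vps15 as a complex component, though its exact role is not specified in the record.
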