Features (pLannotate 1.2.2; 20 found; start..end, strand, type, name):
     48..1199    +  promoter       nmt1 promoter: wild-type nmt1 promoter from Schizosaccharomyces pombe, conferring strong thiamine-repressible expression
   1233..1730    +  CDS            13xMyc: 13 tandem Myc epitope tags
   1782..6899    +  CDS            ppk19: PPK19_SCHPO - Experimental evidence at protein level: Swiss-Prot protein existence level 1. From Schizosaccharomyces pombe (strain 972 / ATCC 24843) (Fission yeast).
   6923..7110    +  terminator     ADH1 terminator: S. cerevisiae ADH1; transcription terminator for the S. cerevisiae alcohol dehydrogenase 1 (ADH1) gene
   7144..7724    +  CDS            S. pombe his3 (fragment): imidazole acetol phosphate transaminase, required for histidine biosynthesis; Schizosaccharomyces pombe his3
   7768..9343    +  gene           hphMX6: yeast selectable marker conferring hygromycin resistance
   9146..9343    +  terminator     TEF terminator: Ashbya gossypii TEF terminator
   9393..9550    +  CDS            lacZα (fragment): LacZα fragment of β-galactosidase; lacZ fragment
   9556..9607    -  misc_feature   bom (fragment): basis of mobility region from pBR322
   9626..10081   +  rep_origin     f1 ori (sequence partly withheld): f1 bacteriophage origin of replication; arrow indicates direction of (+) strand synthesis
  10082..10131   -  misc_feature   bom (fragment): basis of mobility region from pBR322
  10233..10268   -  CDS            rop (fragment): Rop protein, which maintains plasmids at low copy number; rop
  10363..10467   +  promoter       AmpR promoter: bla
  10468..11328   +  CDS            AmpR: β-lactamase; bla; confers resistance to ampicillin, carbenicillin, and related antibiotics
  11499..12087   +  rep_origin     ori: high-copy-number ColE1/pMB1/pBR322/pUC origin of replication
  12270..12362   +  CDS            lacI (fragment): lac repressor; lacI; The lac repressor binds to the lac operator to inhibit transcription in E. coli. This inhibition can be relieved by adding lactose or isopropyl-β-D-thiogalactopyranoside (IPTG).
  12375..12396   +  protein_bind   CAP binding site: CAP binding activates transcription in the presence of cAMP. E. coli catabolite activator protein
  12411..12441   +  promoter       lac promoter: promoter for the E. coli lac operon
  12445..12467   +  protein_bind   lac operator (fragment): The lac repressor binds to the lac operator to inhibit transcription in E. coli. This inhibition can be relieved by adding lactose or isopropyl-β-D-thiogalactopyranoside (IPTG). lac repressor encoded by lacI
  12502..22      -  misc_feature   MCS (fragment) (across the origin): pUC18/19 multiple cloning site
>Addgene plasmid #174015 | pDB4961 | addgene full sequence | sequence record 346547 | Addgene NGS Result
AGCTTGCATGCCTGCAGGTCGATCGACTCTAGAGGATCAGAAAATTATCGCCATAAAAGACAGAATAAGT
CATCAGCGGTTGTTTCATTTCCTATATTTTTTTTTTATTTTTTTATTTTTTAATAAGGGAAAATTTAACG
TCTAAGGATACAGAAGATTGTTAGCACATTAAAGTAATAAAGGCTTAAGTAGTAAGTGCCTTAGCATGTT
ATTGTATTTCAAAGGACATAATCTAAAATAATAACAATATCATTTCTCACAAGTTATTCAATTTTCTTTT
TTTTTTCTAATAATATCAAGAATGTATTATTTGTTTGACATAAGTCAACTAATTTATTTAATATGCTGGA
TTAATCTTGCAGACATGTAAATTAACAAGTTTTAGTCAAATAACGTTGAAGTTTCAATGAACTCAAATAA
TTTCTCTTTTTTTTTATATAACCATAATCTGATTTATATTTTCCGCAGGGATCAACTGAAGTTATGACAT
TTGGATTGGATCACTTATAACCTTGGTCGCCAAATAATACAAAAATCAGCGTTATAAAACAAAGAAGGTT
TTTGTTAAGAAATTAATCCTCTTTCTTGATAAGAAAGTTGAACCGAAATTGCAGATACTGATATATGAAA
ATAATACCCACAATTTTGGGAATAGCGCAAGCCTCAATTTAAACAATAGGTGAGGACACATGATAATGAC
CTCAATGATTGTTAGAAGAAAAGAGCCTCATTACAAAATCGAAAAATGAATGGTTGGGTACAAGTTTCCA
AAACATGGTAAAGTGGACTTTGCGTATGAGACGTAAATAGAAAAAAACACTTGTTATATGTTTTCTAGAA
TTATTGTTGTCTCTTTATGGTTGGATGATGCAAAATAGTAATTTCGGTTAGTTGCTGTAAAACACCACGA
GACAAATAGATATGGATATTTATTAAATCAGGAAAAACGTAACTCTCGGCTACTGGATGGTTCAGTCACC
CAACGATTACTGGGGAGAGAAAACAGGGCAAAAGCAAAGCTTAAAGGAATCCGATTGTCATTCGGCAATG
TGCAGCGAAACTAAAAACCGGATAATGGACCTGTTAATCGAAACATTGAAGATAAAGGAAGAGGAATCCT
GGCATATCATCAATTGAATAAGTTGAATTAATTATTTCAATCTCATTCTCACTTTCTGACTTATAGTCGC
TTTGTTAAAGCTAGCATGCGGATCCCCGGGTTAATTAACGGTGAACAAAAGCTAATCTCCGAGGAAGACT
TGAACGGTGAACAAAAATTAATCTCAGAAGAAGACTTGAACGGACTCGACGGTGAACAAAAGTTGATTTC
TGAAGAAGATTTGAACGGTGAACAAAAGCTAATCTCCGAGGAAGACTTGAACGGTGAACAAAAATTAATC
TCAGAAGAAGACTTGAACGGACTCGACGGTGAACAAAAGTTGATTTCTGAAGAAGATTTGAACGGTGAAC
AAAAGCTAATCTCCGAGGAAGACTTGAACGGTGAACAAAAATTAATCTCAGAAGAAGACTTGAACGGACT
CGACGGTGAACAAAAGTTGATTTCTGAAGAAGATTTGAACGGTGAACAAAAGCTAATCTCCGAGGAAGAC
TTGAACGGTGAACAAAAATTAATCTCAGAAGAAGACTTGAACGGACTCGACGGTGAACAAAAGTTGATTT
CTGAAGAAGATTTGAACGGTGAACAAAAGCTAATCTCCGAGGAAGACTTGAACGGTGAACAAAAATTAAT
CAATCACTACTGTATTCGCGCCGGCGCGCCAATGGGGATTCAGCTTTCCACTATCCAGACCCCCCAATTC
CATGAATTGTTCGAGGAAGAGCTTCCAGAATATCACAATGAAAGAAGTCTAGGGGATTCACATTTTTTGC
GAACGTTTCGCATGCAAGATCGCAAGGGATATGATGTTTTAATCAAAGTATTTGTAAATAAACTTCCGGA
AATTTCGTTGTCAAGCATTGTAAATTTGTTGAAGGAGGAGCAAGAGAATATCTCATATAGAGTGCCAAAT
GCCGTACCCTATATAAAAACGTTGGTTACGCTTCGCGCTGCCTACCTGGTGCGTCCATACGTGACTCACA
ATTTGTATGATAGAATTTCTACTAGGCCCTTTCTTGAGTTGACTGAAAAAAAGTGGATAATGTTTCAATT
ATTAAAGGGAATTTCCGATTGTCATAGACTTGGTGTTTGTCATGGTGATATTAAATCGGAAAACATTTTA
ATTACTTCTTGGAATTGGGCTTATCTATCGGACTTTAGCTCTTTTAAACCTACTTATTTGCCAGAGGATA
ATCCTGCTGACTACGGCTATTTTTTTGACACTTCATCTCGAAGAGTCTGTAATATCGCTCCCGAAAGATT
TGTTCCTGCATCGCAATTACAACCTGCTCCATTATCGCCTGCAATGGATATTTTTAGTCTTGGATGTGTG
TTTGCAGAACTGCTTTTGGAGGAGTCGCCTCTTTTTACGCTTTCTCAGCTTTTTAGCTACAAGGCCCATG
GGTCTTACGATTTACAGTCTGTTCTTGAGCAAATCGAGGATAAGAGTACCCAAAACATGATTCTAAGTAT
GCTAGACAGAGATCCCAGTCAACGATTGTCGGCTGATGCCTATTTGCAGAAATATCGAGGAACCGTTTTT
CCTGCATGCTTTTATGACACTTTGTATGATTACTGTATTGGTTTAGTCGATCCAAGCGGAATTCTTTCTG
CCAAGCAGCCTAATGACGCTTGCAGTTTGTATGGTTCTCGAATTGACGACATTTACAGAGATATTATGCC
CCCAAATAATAATGACATTTCAAACCTTATGCACACCCCTCATGAATATAATGGAATAGATTCTTATTCT
GTACCCCTTTTTACCACACTTGATGAATTTTATAATAAAAACCCTGCTGCCAAGAATTGGTATCTAAGAC
TGTATAATACTATGCAAGAAAAAAAAGGATTTGAGGATAAAGAGCAAGGTTCCACACCTGCACCTTCTCC
TTCAGTCATTGAGGATATTTCATCTATTGAAACGGATGAAAATCATCTTTATGGTGCCGCTGTTCTTCTT
CCCATAGTTCTTTCCACTATTAGACACGTGAATACAAGAGAATCTAAGATAAACGCTTTAAGTTTGGTGC
AAATTTTATCAAGGAACATCTGCGATGAGTCCAAACTTGATACAGTTTTACCTTTTGTTATGACTTTGCT
TCGTGACCAATACGCCGATGTAAGGATTAGTGCGCTTATTACGATTACTCGCCTAGTTAGTAATGTAACC
TCTATTGCTCCGATTAATGCATTTCTTTTTCAGGAGTATTTATTTCCTGACCTTCAGCATTTTCTTTTCG
ATATGAATTCTCGTACTCGAGCAACATATGCATCCTGCCTTCCAATTTTAGCCAAACAAGCTTCCAAATT
TTTAAATTTGGCTCAATCATTAAGGAATGCTGGTATTTTATCGTTTCCTGAATCCGAATATGAAAATATA
AATCATGGAAAGGCTGAATTGTTATTTGAAACCGGTCGACACGATTTAGTAGTTACTGTAGAAAGGCACG
TTTCTACTCTTTTAGCGGACAGCTCTTCTATTGTTCGTAGATCTTTGCTGAATGCTTTGGCTCCGCTTTG
TGTTTTTTTCGGTAAAGCAAAGTCTAACGATTTGATTTTGAGCCATCTGATAACTTACTTGAATGACACG
GATTGGATGCTTCGTTGTGCATTTTTTGAAAGTATTACCGGTCTATCCATTTTCATCGGTCCAAGGAGTG
TAGATGAGTATATACTTCCCTTGATGCTGCAGGCTTTAGTAGATCCTGAGCCAGCTGTCCTTGAGAGTGT
CTTGGGATCTTTTTCTGGACTGATCGAATTACACTTATTTGAAAAGCTTGTTGTTGTTGATATCTTACAG
CTTGTGCTTCCACTTGTTGCTGTACCTAATGCTTATATTCGAAGAGCTGCCTTGTCTGTTATTTACTCTG
CATATCAAAGTTTTGATGATATTGATAGGGACTGTATTGTAACTCCTTTATTAAGACCTTACTTGATGTC
CAATTTATGTGATATAAACTCTTTAGAAAAGCTAGATCAATTTATTTTGCCTATGGTATCTGATAGTGTT
TGGTCTACTTTGACCCGCTGGTATGAAGAATCCGAAAACTCAAGCTTTTGGAAGTGTGATAAAGATGCGT
CTTACTCGTCTCTTGATGTAAGCAATGATTCGCTTTTAGGAAGAACCAAAAATTTGCAAAAGAGAGAAAT
AATGCACCACGCAGAAGTGTATACTCACAAAAAAATCTCTCTAACTGGCCATGTGATTATAACTTCCACA
GAAATGCTAGAGCTTAGTGAAGATGACCAGAAATGGGCTGACATCATTAAAGAAATGGGAGTTGATGTAA
AGCACTTATGGGTACTGGCTAATTTGAGAGATTATGTTAAGAAAACGAAAATTAATTTAAATGGAATCAA
CTATAAACGACAAAGTGGATTACGGGAACTGAATACTTACCCTAATGCTCCCTTGCACATATTACCAGAA
ACCATTTTTTGGAACCCAGAAAGACCCCCTTCGTCTTCTATCGCCAATGAAACTTTCTTGGACAGAAATT
CTTATGCAGAATCCATTCAAACAAGCCGCTCCTATAACGATGACTTAATTGCTCGAGATCCCATTGCATA
TGTAGGGACGGATATGACTAATGCTTTTGGTACGACCACAAAACCAAAAGACGTTTCACAATCAGATATC
AAAGTTGATATTAATAGGGAGTCTAATTCTGATAATGGAGAGACCATTACTGGTACTCATGATGTATACA
GACAAACGGACAATCCTGAAATTAAACTACCTTCAGACACTGCTAGCTCCAAGGTTGACACACACAATCC
CACAGTCACTCAACCAACGGACGATACCGGTGGGTTGAATTCTTATAATACTGAGAACCCCTTACTCACA
AATAATACTTTGGAGCCTTCCTCTGTAGAAGCAATAGTCTCTTCTAAAGATTCTGACAAACATGCTAAAG
AATCGAAGGGGAAAAGCCTCGCACCGTTGATCTCTTCTAGGGTTTCAACGAATGATACAACTAATGTTGC
CGGTATTCGAAGCCAAAGATCATTTACTACTCATATCGATTTGAAAAAGCTTACCACGAGGCAAAATGGC
GCAAAAAAATCATCGTATACTGGAACTAATCCATGCGTCTTAAATTATTTAAATAAAATTTATGCAGAAG
CAGCGGCTTCGACACTTAACGTTGGTGCTGCTGTTTCACCAAGCTGGGCTTCTAATATACCTTTGCGTCG
TAGAACAAAGGTGTCTGCGAAGGCTGCGAATAAAATAGTTCAGACTCATGAATGGCATCCAGAAGGATCA
CGAGTTGCTCAGATATATTTAGGAAGCCTTCTTGATGGAGGTACGAAGAAAGTTTTGGTTAGTCCAGATT
CATCTTTTTTCGTTACCTTGGGATCTGACGGTGTTGTAAGAGCATGGCAATTAGTTGAAAGTGTTCGTCA
TATTTCAACTATGAGATGTGAATGCCGATTAAGTTATGGGCATACGCGACGTAATGGCGAGAGGAATAGA
TTTTCTGTGGTCAATGGATGCTTTCTAGGTAATACATACGCTTTTGCTTCTGTTACTCAAGATGGCTCTG
TGGAAGTTCACAGACTTGACGTTAACAATCAGCGGCATACTCTAATTTCGGCTGGTCGTATTCCCAATTT
GGATTTCAGTGATTCTGTAACCTCCATGGAAGCTTCTACATTTCACGACGGGAGTATCCGTCTAGTCGTT
GTTACAAAATGGTCACGCATCGTATACTTAGACGTGGGAATGATGAGGGTTTTGTCATCAGACCAATTAC
CATTACAGTGTGGGTCAGCTACTAGTGTAGTAGTTTCTGAGGGTTGTAATTGGGCTTTAATTGGGACTAC
CAAAGGATGGCTCTTACTTTGGGACCTCCGCTTTGGGACATTATCATGCTCTTGGCATATGCCAGCCAGG
ATTGATCAGATGCATCTTCTTTTAGATGTTACCAAAAAACGTAGCAACGTTAATGAGTATACTTCCGGAA
ATAACAATAGTCCCGTTACCAAGGTTCCAGGTAGCTCAAGTACAAGTTCAAGTAGTACTCAGCCAATTAA
CTCTACTATTCCCATCAATCCTTTAGAAAATCACGGAATGTTAAACTCGTTTGGAAGCACTACAGTCAGT
ATCAGTTTTAGCGTCCTTACCAACTTGGATAATAAAGAAGTTAATCTTGAAGATGCAGTTCCAGCGAGTC
ACAGATCCGCTTCAGGCATAGTAAATTTTGACGTTGAAAAAGGGAAAACCGAAGAGGTTTTCTTAGAAAA
CTGGAATTCTTCACTCACCAGTCCGATTCCGGTATCTGTTGGAATTGATGCTTTTAATGAAAAAAAAAAG
TTTGATATAGATTCTGGCAATGACATGGGATTAAGAGATTTGAATACCAAATTCGACTCTCCTTGGCCTT
GTATATCTAGTCCAATCTATAGGTACAGAGGTCCGTCTGCAGGTTCTGTCGAACGAGAGCCACTTTTTCT
CATTGCCGCTTCTGGAAGCCCTCATGCGTTTATTTGGAATCCCCACAATGTCTCTGCTAGTTCGTCGGTG
ACCAACGACTCCGAGAGTTCAAAACTATCTTTAATACATAACAAACCTCCTATCTACCAAAAAGTCTCTG
AACAACAGAATGTACGCCCAAAGTCTTCGGGAGTGTCAAGGCCTCTTCTATTCCTTCAACAGCAAAAGAA
TCTACCTAGCGAAAATCGTCTGCACCCCATCGTTGACATGGCCTTCTTGTACCAACCGTACGCTATAGTG
CTTATTGTTGACGCTTTTGGTAGTCTTGAACTCTGGACCTAGGGCGCGCCACTTCTAAATAAGCGAATTT
CTTATGATTTATGATTTTTATTATTAAATAAGTTATAAAAAAAATAAGTGTATACAAATTTTAAAGTGAC
TCTTAGGTTTTAAAACGAAAATTCTTATTCTTGAGTAACTCTTTCCTGTAGGTCAGGTTGCTTTCTCAGG
TATAGTATGAGGTCGCTCTTATTGACCACACCTCTACCGGCAGATCCGCTAGGGATAACAGGGTAATATA
CTAGTGTTGGCAGCGATGAAATTATTGACTCCTTAATTCGCATTTCTTGTATTCCTGGAAAAGATAAGAT
TTTGATGTGTCCACCTTCGTACGGAATGTATACGGTCTCTGCAAAAATCAACGATGTTGAGGTTGTTAAG
GTTCTCCTTGAACCAGATTTCAATTTGAACGTCGATGCTATTTGCGAAACACTTTCTAAAGATAGTGCCA
TCAAAGTCTTTTTTGCTTGTTCCCCTGGTAATCCAACAGCGGCCGCGGGCCCGCGGCCGCTCTTAAACTC
GAGGATATTAAGAAGATTTTGGAGCACCCTACATGGAATGGAATCGTTGTCGTCGATGAGGCCTATATTG
ATTTCTCTGCTCCCGATATGTCTGCCTTAACTCTTGTCAATGAATATCCAAACCTTGCTGTTTGCCAAAC
CCTTTCGAAATCTTTCGGTCTAGCAGGAATTCGGTAAGTTAATCTAAGCTTTTAAGCATTAATATTATTT
CTTTACTAACTATGATGTTTAGTATCGGATTTTGTTTGACAAGTAAACCTATTGCTACCATTATGAACTC
ATTAAAGGCTCCTTATAACATTAGATCTGTTTAGCTTGCCTCGTCCCCGCCGGGTCACCCGGCCAGCGAC
ATGGAGGCCCAGAATACCCTCCTTGACAGTCTTGACGTGCGCAGCTCAGGGGCATGATGTGACTGTCGCC
CGTACATTTAGCCCATACATCCCCATGTATAATCATTTGCATCCATACATTTTGATGGCCGCACGGCGCG
AAGCAAAAATTACGGCTCCTCGCTGCGGACCTGCGAGCAGGGAAACGCTCCCCTCACAGACGCGTTGAAT
TGTCCCCACGCCGCGCCCCTGTAGAGAAATATAAAAGGTTAGGATTTGCCACTGAGGTTCTTCTTTCATA
TACTTCCTTTTAAAATCTTGCTAGGATACAGTTCTCACATCACATCCGAACATAAACAACCATGGGTAAA
AAGCCTGAACTCACCGCGACGTCTGTCGAGAAGTTTCTGATCGAAAAGTTCGACAGCGTCTCCGACCTGA
TGCAGCTCTCGGAGGGCGAAGAATCTCGTGCTTTCAGCTTCGATGTAGGAGGGCGTGGATATGTCCTGCG
GGTAAATAGCTGCGCCGATGGTTTCTACAAAGATCGTTATGTTTATCGGCACTTTGCATCGGCCGCGCTC
CCGATTCCGGAAGTGCTTGACATTGGGGAATTCAGCGAGAGCCTGACCTATTGCATCTCCCGCCGTGCAC
AGGGTGTCACGTTGCAAGACCTGCCTGAAACCGAACTGCCCGCTGTTCTGCAGCCGGTCGCGGAGGCCAT
GGATGCGATCGCTGCGGCCGATCTTAGCCAGACGAGCGGGTTCGGCCCATTCGGACCGCAAGGAATCGGT
CAATACACTACATGGCGTGATTTCATATGCGCGATTGCTGATCCCCATGTGTATCACTGGCAAACTGTGA
TGGACGACACCGTCAGTGCGTCCGTCGCGCAGGCTCTCGATGAGCTGATGCTTTGGGCCGAGGACTGCCC
CGAAGTCCGGCACCTCGTGCACGCGGATTTCGGCTCCAACAATGTCCTGACGGACAATGGCCGCATAACA
GCGGTCATTGACTGGAGCGAGGCGATGTTCGGGGATTCCCAATACGAGGTCGCCAACATCTTCTTCTGGA
GGCCGTGGTTGGCTTGTATGGAGCAGCAGACGCGCTACTTCGAGCGGAGGCATCCGGAGCTTGCAGGATC
GCCGCGGCTCCGGGCGTATATGCTCCGCATTGGTCTTGACCAACTCTATCAGAGCTTGGTTGACGGCAAT
TTCGATGATGCAGCTTGGGCGCAGGGTCGATGCGACGCAATCGTCCGATCCGGAGCCGGGACTGTCGGGC
GTACACAAATCGCCCGCAGAAGCGCGGCCGTCTGGACCGATGGCTGTGTAGAAGTACTCGCCGATAGTGG
AAACCGACGCCCCAGCACTCGTCCGAGGGCAAAGGAATAATCAGTACTGACAATAAAAAGATTCTTGTTT
TCAAGAACTTGTCATTTGTATAGTTTTTTTATATTGTAGTTGTTCTATTTTAATCAAATGTTAGCGTGAT
TTATATTTTTTTTCGCCTCGACATCATCTGCCCAGATGCGAAGTTAAGTGCGCAGAAAGTAATATCATGC
GTCAATCGTATGTGAATGCTGGTCGCTATACTGCTGTCGATTCGATACTAACGCCGCCATCCAGTGTCGA
AAACGAGCTCGAATTCACTGGCCGTCGTTTTACAACGTCGTGACTGGGAAAACCCTGGCGTTACCCAACT
TAATCGCCTTGCAGCACATCCCCCTTTCGCCAGCTGGCGTAATAGCGAAGAGGCCCGCACCGATCGCCCT
TCCCAACAGTTGCGCAGCCTGAATGGCGAATGGCGCCTGATGCGGTATTTTCTCCTTACGCATCTGTGCG
GTATTTCACACCGCATA
[95 nt withheld, positions 9608-9702]
T
[46 nt withheld, positions 9704-9749]
C
[141 nt withheld, positions 9751-9891]
CCTTTGACGTTGGAGTCCACGTTCTTT
[37 nt withheld, positions 9919-9955]
ACTCTATCTCGGGCTATTCTTTTGATTTATAAGGGATTTTGCCGATTTCGGTCTATTGGTTAAAAAATGA
GCTGATTTAACAAAAATTTAACGCGAATTTTAACAAAATATTAACGTTTACAATTTTATGGTGCACTCTC
AGTACAATCTGCTCTGATGCCGCATAGTTAAGCCAGCCCCGACACCCGCCAACACCCGCTGACGCGCCCT
GACGGGCTTGTCTGCTCCCGGCATCCGCTTACAGACAAGCTGTGACCGTCTCCGGGAGCTGCATGTGTCA
GAGGTTTTCACCGTCATCACCGAAACGCGCGAGACGAAAGGGCCTCGTGATACGCCTATTTTTATAGGTT
AATGTCATGATAATAATGGTTTCTTAGACGTCAGGTGGCACTTTTCGGGGAAATGTGCGCGGAACCCCTA
TTTGTTTATTTTTCTAAATACATTCAAATATGTATCCGCTCATGAGACAATAACCCTGATAAATGCTTCA
ATAATATTGAAAAAGGAAGAGTATGAGTATTCAACATTTCCGTGTCGCCCTTATTCCCTTTTTTGCGGCA
TTTTGCCTTCCTGTTTTTGCTCACCCAGAAACGCTGGTGAAAGTAAAAGATGCTGAAGATCAGTTGGGTG
CACGAGTGGGTTACATCGAACTGGATCTCAACAGCGGTAAGATCCTTGAGAGTTTTCGCCCCGAAGAACG
TTTTCCAATGATGAGCACTTTTAAAGTTCTGCTATGTGGCGCGGTATTATCCCGTATTGACGCCGGGCAA
GAGCAACTCGGTCGCCGCATACACTATTCTCAGAATGACTTGGTTGAGTACTCACCAGTCACAGAAAAGC
ATCTTACGGATGGCATGACAGTAAGAGAATTATGCAGTGCTGCCATAACCATGAGTGATAACACTGCGGC
CAACTTACTTCTGACAACGATCGGAGGACCGAAGGAGCTAACCGCTTTTTTGCACAACATGGGGGATCAT
GTAACTCGCCTTGATCGTTGGGAACCGGAGCTGAATGAAGCCATACCAAACGACGAGCGTGACACCACGA
TGCCTGTAGCAATGGCAACAACGTTGCGCAAACTATTAACTGGCGAACTACTTACTCTAGCTTCCCGGCA
ACAATTAATAGACTGGATGGAGGCGGATAAAGTTGCAGGACCACTTCTGCGCTCGGCCCTTCCGGCTGGC
TGGTTTATTGCTGATAAATCTGGAGCCGGTGAGCGTGGGTCTCGCGGTATCATTGCAGCACTGGGGCCAG
ATGGTAAGCCCTCCCGTATCGTAGTTATCTACACGACGGGGAGTCAGGCAACTATGGATGAACGAAATAG
ACAGATCGCTGAGATAGGTGCCTCACTGATTAAGCATTGGTAACTGTCAGACCAAGTTTACTCATATATA
CTTTAGATTGATTTAAAACTTCATTTTTAATTTAAAAGGATCTAGGTGAAGATCCTTTTTGATAATCTCA
TGACCAAAATCCCTTAACGTGAGTTTTCGTTCCACTGAGCGTCAGACCCCGTAGAAAAGATCAAAGGATC
TTCTTGAGATCCTTTTTTTCTGCGCGTAATCTGCTGCTTGCAAACAAAAAAACCACCGCTACCAGCGGTG
GTTTGTTTGCCGGATCAAGAGCTACCAACTCTTTTTCCGAAGGTAACTGGCTTCAGCAGAGCGCAGATAC
CAAATACTGTTCTTCTAGTGTAGCCGTAGTTAGGCCACCACTTCAAGAACTCTGTAGCACCGCCTACATA
CCTCGCTCTGCTAATCCTGTTACCAGTGGCTGCTGCCAGTGGCGATAAGTCGTGTCTTACCGGGTTGGAC
TCAAGACGATAGTTACCGGATAAGGCGCAGCGGTCGGGCTGAACGGGGGGTTCGTGCACACAGCCCAGCT
TGGAGCGAACGACCTACACCGAACTGAGATACCTACAGCGTGAGCTATGAGAAAGCGCCACGCTTCCCGA
AGGGAGAAAGGCGGACAGGTATCCGGTAAGCGGCAGGGTCGGAACAGGAGAGCGCACGAGGGAGCTTCCA
GGGGGAAACGCCTGGTATCTTTATAGTCCTGTCGGGTTTCGCCACCTCTGACTTGAGCGTCGATTTTTGT
GATGCTCGTCAGGGGGGCGGAGCCTATGGAAAAACGCCAGCAACGCGGCCTTTTTACGGTTCCTGGCCTT
TTGCTGGCCTTTTGCTCACATGTTCTTTCCTGCGTTATCCCCTGATTCTGTGGATAACCGTATTACCGCC
TTTGAGTGAGCTGATACCGCTCGCCGCAGCCGAACGACCGAGCGCAGCGAGTCAGTGAGCGAGGAAGCGG
AAGAGCGCCCAATACGCAAACCGCCTCTCCCCGCGCGTTGGCCGATTCATTAATGCAGCTGGCACGACAG
GTTTCCCGACTGGAAAGCGGGCAGTGAGCGCAACGCAATTAATGTGAGTTAGCTCACTCATTAGGCACCC
CAGGCTTTACACTTTATGCTTCCGGCTCGTATGTTGTGTGGAATTGTGAGCGGATAACAATTTCACACAG
GAAACAGCTATGACCATGATTACGCCA
